Addgene plasmid #43907: pcDNAFLAG-ATM_WT
Depositing lab: Stephen Elledge. Depositing organization: Baylor College of Medicine. Publication: Requirement of ATM-dependent phosphorylation of brca1 in the DNA damage response to double-strand breaks. Cortez D, Wang Y, Qin J, Elledge SJ. Science. 1999 Nov 5. 286(5442):1162-6. 10.1126/science.286.5442.1162 PubMed 10550055.
Backbone
  Vector backbone: pcDNAFLAG
  Backbone size w/o insert (bp): 5446
  Vector type: Mammalian Expression
  Selectable markers: Neomycin (select with G418)
Growth in bacteria
  Bacterial resistance: Ampicillin, 100 μg/mL
  Growth temperature: 37°C
  Growth strain: DH5alpha
  Copy number: High Copy
Gene/Insert
  Gene/Insert name: ataxia telangiectasia mutated (alt names: ATM; HGNC: 795; Entrez Gene: 472)
  Species: H. sapiens (human)
  Entrez Gene: ATM (a.k.a. AT1, ATA, ATC, ATD, ATDC, ATE, TEL1, TELO1)
  Tag / fusion protein: FLAG (N terminal on insert); His (N terminal on insert)
  Cloning method: Unknown
  Sequencing primers: 5′ CMV-F
Terms and licenses: Academic/Nonprofit Terms; Industry Terms: Not Available to Industry
How to cite: pcDNAFLAG-ATM_WT was a gift from Stephen Elledge (Addgene plasmid # 43907)
