[The description below was written by a language model from this plasmid's Addgene catalogue record.]
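Description:
pcDNAFLAG-ATM_WT is a mammalian expression plasmid carrying the wild-type human ATM (ataxia telangiectasia mutated) coding sequence in the pcDNAFLAG backbone, which is about 5.4 kb without the insert. It is propagated in E. coli as a high-copy plasmid under ampicillin selection. A neomycin resistance marker allows G418 selection of transfected mammalian cells, so the construct can be used for stable line generation as well as transient expression. The record does not explicitly name the promoter. However, the listed 5′ sequencing primer is CMV-F, and the backbone appears from its name to be pcDNA-derived, so expression is probably driven by the CMV immediate-early promoter. No feature table is provided, so the origin of replication, polyadenylation signals and other backbone elements cannot be confirmed. The cloning method and insert size are also unrecorded.

The ATM protein is expressed with FLAG and His tags at its N terminus. The FLAG epitope supports detection by western blot and immunoprecipitation with anti-FLAG antibodies, and the His tag offers an option for metal-affinity purification. ATM is a large serine/threonine kinase of the PI3K-like family that is activated by DNA double-strand breaks and phosphorylates downstream checkpoint and repair proteins. The associated publication concerns ATM-dependent phosphorylation of BRCA1 in the response to double-strand breaks. This fits use of the plasmid to produce tagged, recoverable wild-type ATM for kinase assays, interaction studies and functional experiments in mammalian cells. The "WT" in the name implies it is also meant for comparison with mutant versions, though the record does not describe any.
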