>Addgene plasmid #43907 | pcDNAFLAG-ATM_WT | addgene partial sequence | sequence record 62786 | T7 5'-TAATACGACTCACTATAGGG-3'
GCTCGGATCCACTAGTAACGGCCGCCAGTGTGCTGGAATTCTGCAGATATCCATCACACTGGCGGCCGCT
CGACCACCATGGACTACAAGGACGATGACGACAAGATGCATCATCATCATCATCATATGAGTCTAGTACT
TAATGATCTGCTTATCTGCTGCCGTCAACTAGAACATGATAGAGCTACAGAACGAAAGAAAGAAGTTGAG
AAATTTAAGCGCCTGATTCGAGATCCTGAAACAATTAAACATCTAGATCGGCATTCAGATTCCAAACAAG
GAAAATATTTGAATTGGGATGCTGTTTTTAGATTTTTACAGAAATATATTCAGAAAGAAACAGAATGTCT
GAGAATAGCAAAACCAAATGTATCAGCCTCAACACAAGCCTCCAGGCAGAAAAAGATGCAGGAAATCAGT
AGTTTGGTCAAATACTTCATCAAATGTGCAAACAGAAGAGCACCTAGGCTAAAATGTCAAGAACTCTTAA
ATTATATCATGGATACAGTGAAAGATTCATCTAATGGTGCTATTTACGGAGCTGATTGTAGCAACATACT
ACTCAAAGACATTCTTTCTGTGAGAAAATACTGGTGTGAAATATCTCAGCAACAGTGGTTAGAATTGTTC
TCTGTGTACTTCAGGCTCTATCTGAAACCTTCACAAGATGTTCATAGAGTTTTAGTGGCTAGAATAATTC
ATGCTGTTACCAAAGGATGCTGTTCTCAGACTGACGGATTAAATTCCAAATTTTTGGACTTTTTTTCCAA
GGCTATTCAGTGTGCGAGACAAGAAAAGAGCTCTTCAGGTCTAAATCATATCTTAGCAGCTCTTACTATC
TTCCTCAAGACTTTGGCTGTCAACTTTCGAATTCGAG
